>Addgene plasmid #176197 | pMCSG7(gfcC) | addgene full sequence | sequence record 345148 | Addgene NGS Result
ATCCGGATATAGTTCCTCCTTTCAGCAAAAAACCCCTCAAGACCCGTTTAGAGGCCCCAAGGGGTTATGC
TAGTTATTGCTCAGCGGTGGCAGCAGCCAACTCAGCTTCCTTTCGGGCTTTGTTAGCAGCCGGATCTCAG
TGGTGGTGGTGGTGGTGCTCGAGTGCGGCCGCAAGCTTGTCGACGGAGCTCGAATTCGGATCCGTTATCC
ACTTCCAATGTCACTCAGGAACACGTTGCGTTAAAACAGACACAATCTGGTCATTTAAATCAGCATATTT
TTCGGGCAGTACATGCGCAGAAAAGCCCAACCAAAGCTGGCTGCCCGGCGGTGGTTCCACATGTCTTTTA
TTCCACAGGGCAACAGGGGCGACGACAGTCTCACCCTCAGGCGTAATCACCATAACGTTATTTTTGTCCG
CGCCTGCGAGGCGGGGGTGATCTTGCAGATAATCGGTAACGCTACGGCCTGCCAGCCAGGGCAATTGCCC
AGCCCCAGAAACCGCACCCAGCAGAGTAATAGTCACCGGACGCTGTACGGTATAGAGCGTATAGTCCCCG
ACCAGCGGGGGATTGCTGTTCTCATCCACTCGCACAAAATCAGGGTCCAGTTTGACCGGTAAGCGACCAG
TGATATTGAGATTGAGTAACTGCTGGCGCACGGATTTAATCGTTGCCGCCACATCGTCGTCAGCTTCTGC
TTCCCAGGAAGCAAGCTGTGCCATGACATGTTGGTAGTCTTTAAGCGCTTTAGCTTTCGCTGCGGAGTCG
GTCAGCAAGGCACCAGGCCACCAGAGGCGATCGCGCAGTTGCGGTTGTGTCACCAACTGGGCAACATTCT
CTACGGGGCCAACGGAAAGTGTCTGTTGTTCGCCAGGCAGATAAATAGTCACCATTCCTTGCGCAGCATT
GGATTGGAAGTACAGGTTCTCGGTACCCAGATCTACACCAGAAGAATGATGATGATGATGGTGCATATGT
ATATCTCCTTCTTAAAGTTAAACAAAATTATTTCTAGAGGGGAATTGTTATCCGCTCACAATTCCCCTAT
AGTGAGTCGTATTAATTTCGCGGGATCGAGATCGATCTCGATCCTCTACGCCGGACGCATCGTGGCCGGC
ATCACCGGCGCCACAGGTGCGGTTGCTGGCGCCTATATCGCCGACATCACCGATGGGGAAGATCGGGCTC
GCCACTTCGGGCTCATGAGCGCTTGTTTCGGCGTGGGTATGGTGGCAGGCCCCGTGGCCGGGGGACTGTT
GGGCGCCATCTCCTTGCATGCACCATTCCTTGCGGCGGCGGTGCTCAACGGCCTCAACCTACTACTGGGC
TGCTTCCTAATGCAGGAGTCGCATAAGGGAGAGCGTCGAGATCCCGGACACCATCGAATGGCGCAAAACC
TTTCGCGGTATGGCATGATAGCGCCCGGAAGAGAGTCAATTCAGGGTGGTGAATGTGAAACCAGTAACGT
TATACGATGTCGCAGAGTATGCCGGTGTCTCTTATCAGACCGTTTCCCGCGTGGTGAACCAGGCCAGCCA
CGTTTCTGCGAAAACGCGGGAAAAAGTGGAAGCGGCGATGGCGGAGCTGAATTACATTCCCAACCGCGTG
GCACAACAACTGGCGGGCAAACAGTCGTTGCTGATTGGCGTTGCCACCTCCAGTCTGGCCCTGCACGCGC
CGTCGCAAATTGTCGCGGCGATTAAATCTCGCGCCGATCAACTGGGTGCCAGCGTGGTGGTGTCGATGGT
AGAACGAAGCGGCGTCGAAGCCTGTAAAGCGGCGGTGCACAATCTTCTCGCGCAACGCGTCAGTGGGCTG
ATCATTAACTATCCGCTGGATGACCAGGATGCCATTGCTGTGGAAGCTGCCTGCACTAATGTTCCGGCGT
TATTTCTTGATGTCTCTGACCAGACACCCATCAACAGTATTATTTTCTCCCATGAAGACGGTACGCGACT
GGGCGTGGAGCATCTGGTCGCATTGGGTCACCAGCAAATCGCGCTGTTAGCGGGCCCATTAAGTTCTGTC
TCGGCGCGTCTGCGTCTGGCTGGCTGGCATAAATATCTCACTCGCAATCAAATTCAGCCGATAGCGGAAC
GGGAAGGCGACTGGAGTGCCATGTCCGGTTTTCAACAAACCATGCAAATGCTGAATGAGGGCATCGTTCC
CACTGCGATGCTGGTTGCCAACGATCAGATGGCGCTGGGCGCAATGCGCGCCATTACCGAGTCCGGGCTG
CGCGTTGGTGCGGATATCTCGGTAGTGGGATACGACGATACCGAAGACAGCTCATGTTATATCCCGCCGT
TAACCACCATCAAACAGGATTTTCGCCTGCTGGGGCAAACCAGCGTGGACCGCTTGCTGCAACTCTCTCA
GGGCCAGGCGGTGAAGGGCAATCAGCTGTTGCCCGTCTCACTGGTGAAAAGAAAAACCACCCTGGCGCCC
AATACGCAAACCGCCTCTCCCCGCGCGTTGGCCGATTCATTAATGCAGCTGGCACGACAGGTTTCCCGAC
TGGAAAGCGGGCAGTGAGCGCAACGCAATTAATGTAAGTTAGCTCACTCATTAGGCACCGGGATCTCGAC
CGATGCCCTTGAGAGCCTTCAACCCAGTCAGCTCCTTCCGGTGGGCGCGGGGCATGACTATCGTCGCCGC
ACTTATGACTGTCTTCTTTATCATGCAACTCGTAGGACAGGTGCCGGCAGCGCTCTGGGTCATTTTCGGC
GAGGACCGCTTTCGCTGGAGCGCGACGATGATCGGCCTGTCGCTTGCGGTATTCGGAATCTTGCACGCCC
TCGCTCAAGCCTTCGTCACTGGTCCCGCCACCAAACGTTTCGGCGAGAAGCAGGCCATTATCGCCGGCAT
GGCGGCCCCACGGGTGCGCATGATCGTGCTCCTGTCGTTGAGGACCCGGCTAGGCTGGCGGGGTTGCCTT
ACTGGTTAGCAGAATGAATCACCGATACGCGAGCGAACGTGAAGCGACTGCTGCTGCAAAACGTCTGCGA
CCTGAGCAACAACATGAATGGTCTTCGGTTTCCGTGTTTCGTAAAGTCTGGAAACGCGGAAGTCAGCGCC
CTGCACCATTATGTTCCGGATCTGCATCGCAGGATGCTGCTGGCTACCCTGTGGAACACCTACATCTGTA
TTAACGAAGCGCTGGCATTGACCCTGAGTGATTTTTCTCTGGTCCCGCCGCATCCATACCGCCAGTTGTT
TACCCTCACAACGTTCCAGTAACCGGGCATGTTCATCATCAGTAACCCGTATCGTGAGCATCCTCTCTCG
TTTCATCGGTATCATTACCCCCATGAACAGAAATCCCCCTTACACGGAGGCATCAGTGACCAAACAGGAA
AAAACCGCCCTTAACATGGCCCGCTTTATCAGAAGCCAGACATTAACGCTTCTGGAGAAACTCAACGAGC
TGGACGCGGATGAACAGGCAGACATCTGTGAATCGCTTCACGACCACGCTGATGAGCTTTACCGCAGCTG
CCTCGCGCGTTTCGGTGATGACGGTGAAAACCTCTGACACATGCAGCTCCCGGAGACGGTCACAGCTTGT
CTGTAAGCGGATGCCGGGAGCAGACAAGCCCGTCAGGGCGCGTCAGCGGGTGTTGGCGGGTGTCGGGGCG
CAGCCATGACCCAGTCACGTAGCGATAGCGGAGTGTATACTGGCTTAACTATGCGGCATCAGAGCAGATT
GTACTGAGAGTGCACCATTGCGGTGTGAAATACCGCACAGATGCGTAAGGAGAAAATACCGCATCAGGCG
CTCTTCCGCTTCCTCGCTCACTGACTCGCTGCGCTCGGTCGTTCGGCTGCGGCGAGCGGTATCAGCTCAC
TCAAAGGCGGTAATACGGTTATCCACAGAATCAGGGGATAACGCAGGAAAGAACATGTGAGCAAAAGGCC
AGCAAAAGGCCAGGAACCGTAAAAAGGCCGCGTTGCTGGCGTTTTTCCATAGGCTCCGCCCCCCTGACGA
GCATCACAAAAATCGACGCTCAAGTCAGAGGTGGCGAAACCCGACAGGACTATAAAGATACCAGGCGTTT
CCCCCTGGAAGCTCCCTCGTGCGCTCTCCTGTTCCGACCCTGCCGCTTACCGGATACCTGTCCGCCTTTC
TCCCTTCGGGAAGCGTGGCGCTTTCTCATAGCTCACGCTGTAGGTATCTCAGTTCGGTGTAGGTCGTTCG
CTCCAAGCTGGGCTGTGTGCACGAACCCCCCGTTCAGCCCGACCGCTGCGCCTTATCCGGTAACTATCGT
CTTGAGTCCAACCCGGTAAGACACGACTTATCGCCACTGGCAGCAGCCACTGGTAACAGGATTAGCAGAG
CGAGGTATGTAGGCGGTGCTACAGAGTTCTTGAAGTGGTGGCCTAACTACGGCTACACTAGAAGGACAGT
ATTTGGTATCTGCGCTCTGCTGAAGCCAGTTACCTTCGGAAAAAGAGTTGGTAGCTCTTGATCCGGCAAA
CAAACCACCGCTGGTAGCGGTGGTTTTTTTGTTTGCAAGCAGCAGATTACGCGCAGAAAAAAAGGATCTC
AAGAAGATCCTTTGATCTTTTCTACGGGGTCTGACGCTCAGTGGAACGAAAACTCACGTTAAGGGATTTT
GGTCATGAGATTATCAAAAAGGATCTTCACCTAGATCCTTTTAAATTAAAAATGAAGTTTTAAATCAATC
TAAAGTATATATGAGTAAACTTGGTCTGACAGTTACCAATGCTTAATCAGTGAGGCACCTATCTCAGCGA
TCTGTCTATTTCGTTCATCCATAGTTGCCTGACTCCCCGTCGTGTAGATAACTACGATACGGGAGGGCTT
ACCATCTGGCCCCAGTGCTGCAATGATACCGCGAGACCCACGCTCACCGGCTCCAGATTTATCAGCAATA
AACCAGCCAGCCGGAAGGGCCGAGCGCAGAAGTGGTCCTGCAACTTTATCCGCCTCCATCCAGTCTATTA
ATTGTTGCCGGGAAGCTAGAGTAAGTAGTTCGCCAGTTAATAGTTTGCGCAACGTTGTTGCCATTGCTGC
AGGCATCGTGGTGTCACGCTCGTCGTTTGGTATGGCTTCATTCAGCTCCGGTTCCCAACGATCAAGGCGA
GTTACATGATCCCCCATGTTGTGCAAAAAAGCGGTTAGCTCCTTCGGTCCTCCGATCGTTGTCAGAAGTA
AGTTGGCCGCAGTGTTATCACTCATGGTTATGGCAGCACTGCATAATTCTCTTACTGTCATGCCATCCGT
AAGATGCTTTTCTGTGACTGGTGAGTACTCAACCAAGTCATTCTGAGAATAGTGTATGCGGCGACCGAGT
TGCTCTTGCCCGGCGTCAATACGGGATAATACCGCGCCACATAGCAGAACTTTAAAAGTGCTCATCATTG
GAAAACGTTCTTCGGGGCGAAAACTCTCAAGGATCTTACCGCTGTTGAGATCCAGTTCGATGTAACCCAC
TCGTGCACCCAACTGATCTTCAGCATCTTTTACTTTCACCAGCGTTTCTGGGTGAGCAAAAACAGGAAGG
CAAAATGCCGCAAAAAAGGGAATAAGGGCGACACGGAAATGTTGAATACTCATACTCTTCCTTTTTCAAA
TTATTGAAGCATTTATCAGGGTTATTGTCTCATGAGCGGATACATATTTGAATGTATTTAGAAAAATAAA
CAAATAGGGGTTCCGCGCACATTTCCCCGAAAAGTGCCACCTAAATTGTAAGCGTTAATGTGAACCATCA
CCCT
[91 nt withheld, positions 5745-5835]
G
[124 nt withheld, positions 5837-5960]
CCCATTCGCCA
Features (pLannotate 1.2.2; 19 found; start..end, strand, type, name):
     26..73      -  terminator     T7 terminator: transcription terminator for bacteriophage T7 RNA polymerase
     81..130     -  CDS            SET1 (fragment): solubility-enhancement tag derived from T7 phage gene 10B
    140..157     -  CDS            9xHis (fragment): 9xHis affinity tag
    224..904     -  CDS            gfcC (fragment): GFCC_ECOLI - Also known as ymcB. Protein inferred from homology: Swiss-Prot protein existence level 3. From Escherichia coli (strain K12).
    984..1006    -  RBS            RBS: efficient ribosome binding site from bacteriophage T7 gene 10 (Olins and Rangwala, 1989)
   1021..1045    -  protein_bind   lac operator: The lac repressor binds to the lac operator to inhibit transcription in E. coli. This inhibition can be relieved by adding lactose or isopropyl-β-D-thiogalactopyranoside (IPTG). lac repressor encoded by lacI
   1046..1064    -  promoter       T7 promoter: promoter for bacteriophage T7 RNA polymerase
   1090..1369    +  CDS            TcR (fragment): tetracycline efflux protein; tet; confers resistance to tetracycline
   1377..1454    +  promoter       lacI promoter: lacI
   1455..2537    +  CDS            lacI: lac repressor; lacI; The lac repressor binds to the lac operator to inhibit transcription in E. coli. This inhibition can be relieved by adding lactose or isopropyl-β-D-thiogalactopyranoside (IPTG).
   2550..2571    +  protein_bind   CAP binding site: CAP binding activates transcription in the presence of cAMP. E. coli catabolite activator protein
   2586..2877    +  CDS            TcR (fragment): tetracycline efflux protein; tet; confers resistance to tetracycline
   2949..3329    -  CDS            YPB1_ECOLX: Protein predicted: Swiss-Prot protein existence level 4. From Escherichia coli.
   3346..3537    +  CDS            rop: Rop protein, which maintains plasmids at low copy number; rop
   3639..3778    +  misc_feature   bom: basis of mobility region from pBR322
   3964..4552    -  rep_origin     ori: high-copy-number ColE1/pMB1/pBR322/pUC origin of replication
   4723..5583    -  CDS            AmpR: β-lactamase; bla; confers resistance to ampicillin, carbenicillin, and related antibiotics
   5584..5687    -  promoter       AmpR promoter: bla
   5730..5960    -  rep_origin     f1 ori (fragment) (sequence partly withheld): f1 bacteriophage origin of replication; arrow indicates direction of (+) strand synthesis
