[The description below was written by a language model from this plasmid's Addgene catalogue record and pLannotate feature annotations shown in this document.]
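Description:
pMCSG7(gfcC) is a bacterial expression plasmid (5,971 nt in the sequenced record) built on the pMCSG7 ligation-independent cloning backbone, a pET-style vector for T7-driven protein production in E. coli. It replicates from a ColE1/pMB1-type origin accompanied by the rop gene and the pBR322 bom region. The catalogue itself lists copy number as unknown. Selection is by ampicillin through the bla gene and its native promoter. A partial f1 origin and short remnants of the tetracycline resistance gene are also annotated. These are backbone leftovers rather than functional markers.

The payload is gfcC (also called ymcB) from enteropathogenic E. coli E2348/69 O127:H6, a component of the group 4 capsule operon. It sits downstream of a T7 promoter, a lac operator and the phage T7 gene 10 ribosome binding site, and is followed by a T7 terminator. A plasmid-borne lacI gene supplies the repressor. Expression is therefore held off until induced with IPTG, in a host that provides T7 RNA polymerase. According to the depositor, the product is a hexahistidine tag, an eight-residue spacer and a TEV protease site fused to GfcC residues 17–214. The tag allows metal-affinity purification and can then be removed by proteolysis. The automated annotation does not mark this N-terminal tag. It does mark His-tag and SET1 fragments between the insert and the terminator, which appear to be vector-derived sequence, and the record does not indicate that they are translated. The stated purpose is GfcC protein expression, in connection with a study of how capsule proteins assemble at the outer membrane.
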