Addgene plasmid #176197: pMCSG7(gfcC)
Purpose: gfcC protein expression
Depositing lab: Mark Saper. Depositing organization: University of Michigan. Publication: Escherichia coli O127 group 4 capsule proteins assemble at the outer membrane. Larson MR, Biddle K, Gorman A, Boutom S, Rosenshine I, Saper MA. PLoS One. 2021 Nov 15;16(11):e0259900. doi: 10.1371/journal.pone.0259900. eCollection 2021. PubMed 34780538.
Backbone
  Vector backbone: pMCSG7
  Vector type: Bacterial Expression
Growth in bacteria
  Bacterial resistance: Ampicillin, 100 μg/mL
  Growth temperature: 37°C
  Growth strain: DH5alpha
  Copy number: Unknown
Gene/Insert
  Gene/Insert name: gfcC (alt name: ymcB)
  Species: E. coli E2348/69 O127:H6
  Promoter: T7
  Tag / fusion protein: 6xHis-TeV (N terminal on insert)
  Cloning method: Ligation Independent Cloning
  Sequencing primers: 5′ T7; 3′ T7 Terminator TATGCTAGTTATTGCTCAG
Terms and licenses: Academic/Nonprofit Terms; Industry Terms: Not Available to Industry
Depositor comments: encodes His6-(x)8-TeV-GfcC(17-214)
How to cite: pMCSG7(gfcC) was a gift from Mark Saper (Addgene plasmid # 176197 ; http://n2t.net/addgene:176197 ; RRID:Addgene_176197)
